>Addgene plasmid #47748 | RH1-bio | depositor full sequence | sequence record 68773 | RH1-bio sequence 8562 bps
AGATCTATACATTGAATCAATATTGGCAATTAGCCATATTAGTCATTGGTTATATAGCATAAATCAATAT
TGGCTATTGGCCATTGCATACGTTGTATCTATATCATAATATGTACATTTATATTGGCTCATGTCCAATA
TGACCGCCATGTTGACATTGATTATTGACTAGTTATTAATAGTAATCAATTACGGGGTCATTAGTTCATA
GCCCATATATGGAGTTCCGCGTTACATAACTTACGGTAAATGGCCCGCCTGGCTGACCGCCCAACGACCC
CCGCCCATTGACGTCAATAATGACGTATGTTCCCATAGTAACGCCAATAGGGACTTTCCATTGACGTCAA
TGGGTGGAGTATTTACGGTAAACTGCCCACTTGGCAGTACATCAAGTGTATCATATGCCAAGTCCGCCCC
CTATTGACGTCAATGACGGTAAATGGCCCGCCTGGCATTATGCCCAGTACATGACCTTACGGGACTTTCC
TACTTGGCAGTACATCTACGTATTAGTCATCGCTATTACCATGGTGATGCGGTTTTGGCAGTACACCAAT
GGGCGTGGATAGCGGTTTGACTCACGGGGATTTCCAAGTCTCCACCCCATTGACGTCAATGGGAGTTTGT
TTTGGCACCAAAATCAACGGGACTTTCCAAAATGTCGTAATAACCCCGCCCCGTTGACGCAAATGGGCGG
TAGGCGTGTACGGTGGGAGGTCTATATAAGCAGAGCTCGTTTAGTGAACCGTCAGATCCTCACTCTCTTC
CGCATCGCTGTCTGCGAGGGCCAGCTGTTGGGCTCGCGGTTGAGGACAAACTCTTCGCGGTCTTTCCAGT
ACTCTTGGATCGGAAACCCGTCGGCCTCCGAACGGTACTCCGCCACCGAGGGACCTGAGCGAGTCCGCAT
CGACCGGATCGGAAAACCTCTCGAGAAAGGCGTCTAACCAGTCACAGTCGCAAGGTAGGCTGAGCACCGT
GGCGGGCGGCAGCGGGTGGCGGTCGGGGTTGTTTCTGGCGGAGGTGCTGCTGATGATGTAATTAAAGTAG
GCGGTCTTGAGACGGCGGATGGTCGAGGTGAGGTGTGGCAGGCTTGAGATCCAGCTGTTGGGGTGAGTAC
TCCCTCTCAAAAGCGGGCATTACTTCTGCGCTAAGATTGTCAGTTTCCAAAAACGAGGAGGATTTGATAT
TCACCTGGCCCGATCTGGCCATACACTTGAGTGACAATGACATCCACTTTGCCTTTCTCTCCACAGGTGT
CCACTCCCAGGTCCAAGTTTGCCACCATGGAGTTTCAGACCCAGGTACTCATGTCCCTGCTGCTCTGCAT
GTCTGGTGCGGCCGCCCAGGAAAGCTACAGCAGCAACGAGAAGATCCGGAAGGACTACAGCGACGACAAC
AACTACGAGCCCACCCCCAGCTACGAGAAGCGGAAGAAAGAGTACGGCAAGGACGAGAGCTACATCAAGA
ACTACCGGGGCAACAACTTCGCCTACGACCTGAGCAAGAACAGCGCCATCTTCCTGCACATGGGCAACGG
CGCCAACAGCAAGACCCTGAAGCGGTGCAACAAGAAGAAGAACATCAAGACCAACTTTCTGCGGCCCATC
GAGGAAGAGAAAACCGTCCTGAACAACTACGTGTACAAGGGCGTGAACTTCCTGGACACCATCAAGCGGA
ACGACGCCAGCTACAAGTTCGATGTGTACAAGGACACCAGCTTTCTGAAGAACCGGGAGTACAAAGAACT
GATCACCATGCAGTACGACTACGCCTACCTGGAAGCCACCAAAGAGGTGCTGTACCTGATCCCCAAGGAC
AAGGACTACCACAAGTTCTACAAGAACGAGCTGGAAAAGATCCTGTTCAACCTGAAGGACAGCCTGAAGC
TGCTGCGGGAGGGCTACATCCAGAGCAAGCTGGAAATGATCAGAATCCACAGCGACATCGACATCCTGAA
CGAGTTCCACCAGGGCAACATCATCAACGACAACTACTTCAACAACGAGATCAAGAAAAAGAAAGAAGAT
ATGGAAAAGTACATCCGCGAGTACAACCTGTACATCTACAAGTACGAGAACCAGCTGAAGATCAAGATCC
AGAAACTGACCAACGAGGTGTCCATCAACCTGAACAAGGCCACATGCGAGAAGAACTGCTACAACTACAT
CCTGAAGCTCGAGAAGTACAAGAATATCATCAAGGACAAGATCAACAAGTGGAAGGATCTGCCCGAGATC
TACATCGACGATAAGAGCTTCAGCTACACCTTCCTGAAGGACGTGATCAACAACAAGATCGATATCTACA
AGACCATCAGCAGCTTCATCAGCACCCAGAAGCAGCTGTACTACTTCGAGTACATCTATATCATGAACAA
GAACACCCTGAATCTGCTGTCCTACAACATCCAGAAAACCGACATCAACAGCGCCAGCAAGTACACCTAC
ACCAAGAGCCACTTTCTGAAGGACAACCACATCCTGCTGTCCAAGTACTACACCGCCAAGTTCATCGATA
TTCTCAACAAGGCCTACTACTACAATCTGTACAAGAACAAGATCCTGCTGTTCAACAAGTACATCATCAA
GCTGCGGAACGACCTGAAAGAGTATGCCTTCAAGAGCATCCAGTTCATCCAGGATAAGATTAAGAAGCAC
AAGGACGAGCTGTCCATCGAGAACATCCTGCAGGAAGTGAACAACATCTACATCAAGTACGACACCAGCA
TCAACGAGATCTCCAAGTACAACAACCTGATCATCAACACTGATCTCCAGATCGTGCAGCAGAAGCTGCT
GGAAATCAAGCAGAAAAAGAACGACATCACCCACAAGGTGCAGCTGATCAACCACATCTACAAAAACATC
CACGACGAGATCCTGAATAAGAAGAACAACGAAATCACCAAGATCATCATCAACAACATCAAGGACCACA
AGAAAGATCTGCAGGATCTGCTGCTGTTTATCCAGCAGATCAAGCAGTACAATATCCTGACCGACCACAA
GATCACCCAGTGCAACAACTACTACAAAGAAATCATCAAAATGAAAGAGGACATCAATCACATCCATATC
TACATCCAGCCCATCCTGAACAATCTGCACACCCTGAAACAGGTGCAGAACAATAAGATCAAGTATGAGG
AACACATCAAACAGATCCTCCAGAAGATCTACGACAAGAAAGAGAGCCTGAAGAAGATCATCCTGCTGAA
GGACGAGGCCCAGCTGGATATCACTCTGCTGGATGACCTCATCCAGAAGCAGACCGGCGCGCCGTCGACC
TCCATCACGGCCTATAAGAGTGAGGGGGAGTCAGCGGAGTTCTCCTTCCCACTCAACCTTGGAGAGGAAA
GCCTGCAGGGAGAGTTGAGATGGAAGGCAGAGAAGGCTCCTTCTTCCCAGTCCTGGATCACCTTCTCCCT
AAAGAACCAAAAGGTGTCTGTGCAGAAGTCTACTAGCAACCCCAAGTTCCAGCTGTCCGAAACGCTCCCA
CTCACCCTTCAGATACCCCAGGTCTCCCTTCAGTTTGCTGGTTCTGGCAACCTGACCCTGACTCTGGACA
GAGGGATACTGTATCAGGAAGTGAACCTGGTGGTGATGAAAGTGACTCAGCCCGACAGCAACACTTTGAC
CTGTGAGGTGATGGGACCCACCTCACCCAAGATGAGACTGATCTTGAAGCAGGAGAATCAGGAGGCCAGG
GTCTCCAGGCAGGAGAAAGTGATTCAAGTGCAGGCCCCTGAAGCAGGGGTGTGGCAATGTCTACTGAGTG
AAGGTGAAGAGGTCAAGATGGACTCCAAGATCCAGGTTTTATCCAAAGGGTTGAATTCCGGATCACTGCA
TCATATTCTGGATGCACAGAAAATGGTGTGGAATCATCGTTAAGTCTAGACACGTGATTAATTAAGGATC
CCCCGACCTCGACCTCTGGCTAATAAAGGAAATTTATTTTCATTGCAATAGTGTGTTGGAATTTTTTGTG
TCTCTCACTCGGAAGGACATATGGGAGGGCAAATCATTTGGTCGAGATCCCTCGGAGATCTCTAGCTAGA
GGATCGATCCCCGCCCCGGACGAACTAAACCTGACTACGACATCTCTGCCCCTTCTTCGCGGGGCAGTGC
ATGTAATCCCTTCAGTTGGTTGGTACAACTTGCCAACTGGGCCCTGTTCCACATGTGACACGGGGGGGGA
CCAAACACAAAGGGGTTCTCTGACTGTAGTTGACATCCTTATAAATGGATGTGCACATTTGCCAACACTG
AGTGGCTTTCATCCTGGAGCAGACTTTGCAGTCTGTGGACTGCAACACAACATTGCCTTTATGTGTAACT
CTTGGCTGAAGCTCTTACACCAATGCTGGGGGACATGTACCTCCCAGGGGCCCAGGAAGACTACGGGAGG
CTACACCAACGTCAATCAGAGGGGCCTGTGTAGCTACCGATAAGCGGACCCTCAAGAGGGCATTAGCAAT
AGTGTTTATAAGGCCCCCTTGTTAACCCTAAACGGGTAGCATATGCTTCCCGGGTAGTAGTATATACTAT
CCAGACTAACCCTAATTCAATAGCATATGTTACCCAACGGGAAGCATATGCTATCGAATTAGGGTTAGTA
AAAGGGTCCTAAGGAACAGCGATATCTCCCACCCCATGAGCTGTCACGGTTTTATTTACATGGGGTCAGG
ATTCCACGAGGGTAGTGAACCATTTTAGTCACAAGGGCAGTGGCTGAAGATCAAGGAGCGGGCAGTGAAC
TCTCCTGAATCTTCGCCTGCTTCTTCATTCTCCTTCGTTTAGCTAATAGAATAACTGCTGAGTTGTGAAC
AGTAAGGTGTATGTGAGGTGCTCGAAAACAAGGTTTCAGGTGACGCCCCCAGAATAAAATTTGGACGGGG
GGTTCAGTGGTGGCATTGTGCTATGACACCAATATAACCCTCACAAACCCCTTGGGCAATAAATACTAGT
GTAGGAATGAAACATTCTGAATATCTTTAACAATAGAAATCCATGGGGTGGGGACAAGCCGTAAAGACTG
GATGTCCATCTCACACGAATTTATGGCTATGGGCAACACATAATCCTAGTGCAATATGATACTGGGGTTA
TTAAGATGTGTCCCAGGCAGGGACCAAGACAGGTGAACCATGTTGTTACACTCTATTTGTAACAAGGGGA
AAGAGAGTGGACGCCGACAGCAGCGGACTCCACTGGTTGTCTCTAACACCCCCGAAAATTAAACGGGGCT
CCACGCCAATGGGGCCCATAAACAAAGACAAGTGGCCACTCTTTTTTTTGAAATTGTGGAGTGGGGGCAC
GCGTCAGCCCCCACACGCCGCCCTGCGGTTTTGGACTGTAAAATAAGGGTGTAATAACTTGGCTGATTGT
AACCCCGCTAACCACTGCGGTCAAACCACTTGCCCACAAAACCACTAATGGCACCCCGGGGAATACCTGC
ATAAGTAGGTGGGCGGGCCAAGATAGGGGCGCGATTGCTGCGATCTGGAGGACAAATTACACACACTTGC
GCCTGAGCGCCAAGCACAGGGTTGTTGGTCCTCATATTCACGAGGTCGCTGAGAGCACGGTGGGCTAATG
TTGCCATGGGTAGCATATACTACCCAAATATCTGGATAGCATATGCTATCCTAATCTATATCTGGGTAGC
ATAGGCTATCCTAATCTATATCTGGGTAGCATATGCTATCCTAATCTATATCTGGGTAGTATATGCTATC
CTAATTTATATCTGGGTAGCATAGGCTATCCTAATCTATATCTGGGTAGCATATGCTATCCTAATCTATA
TCTGGGTAGTATATGCTATCCTAATCTGTATCCGGGTAGCATATGCTATCCTAATAGAGATTAGGGTAGT
ATATGCTATCCTAATTTATATCTGGGTAGCATATACTACCCAAATATCTGGATAGCATATGCTATCCTAA
TCTATATCTGGGTAGCATATGCTATCCTAATCTATATCTGGGTAGCATAGGCTATCCTAATCTATATCTG
GGTAGCATATGCTATCCTAATCTATATCTGGGTAGTATATGCTATCCTAATTTATATCTGGGTAGCATAG
GCTATCCTAATCTATATCTGGGTAGCATATGCTATCCTAATCTATATCTGGGTAGTATATGCTATCCTAA
TCTGTATCCGGGTAGCATATGCTATCCTCATGATAAGCTGTCAAACATGAGAATTTTCTTGAAGACGAAA
GGGCCTCGTGATACGCCTATTTTTATAGGTTAATGTCATGATAATAATGGTTTCTTAGACGTCAGGTGGC
ACTTTTCGGGGAAATGTGCGCGGAACCCCTATTTGTTTATTTTTCTAAATACATTCAAATATGTATCCGC
TCATGAGACAATAACCCTGATAAATGCTTCAATAATATTGAAAAAGGAAGAGTATGAGTATTCAACATTT
CCGTGTCGCCCTTATTCCCTTTTTTGCGGCATTTTGCCTTCCTGTTTTTGCTCACCCAGAAACGCTGGTG
AAAGTAAAAGATGCTGAAGATCAGTTGGGTGCACGAGTGGGTTACATCGAACTGGATCTCAACAGCGGTA
AGATCCTTGAGAGTTTTCGCCCCGAAGAACGTTTTCCAATGATGAGCACTTTTAAAGTTCTGCTATGTGG
CGCGGTATTATCCCGTGTTGACGCCGGGCAAGAGCAACTCGGTCGCCGCATACACTATTCTCAGAATGAC
TTGGTTGAGTACTCACCAGTCACAGAAAAGCATCTTACGGATGGCATGACAGTAAGAGAATTATGCAGTG
CTGCCATAACCATGAGTGATAACACTGCGGCCAACTTACTTCTGACAACGATCGGAGGACCGAAGGAGCT
AACCGCTTTTTTGCACAACATGGGGGATCATGTAACTCGCCTTGATCGTTGGGAACCGGAGCTGAATGAA
GCCATACCAAACGACGAGCGTGACACCACGATGCCTGCAGCAATGGCAACAACGTTGCGCAAACTATTAA
CTGGCGAACTACTTACTCTAGCTTCCCGGCAACAATTAATAGACTGGATGGAGGCGGATAAAGTTGCAGG
ACCACTTCTGCGCTCGGCCCTTCCGGCTGGCTGGTTTATTGCTGATAAATCTGGAGCCGGTGAGCGTGGG
TCTCGCGGTATCATTGCAGCACTGGGGCCAGATGGTAAGCCCTCCCGTATCGTAGTTATCTACACGACGG
GGAGTCAGGCAACTATGGATGAACGAAATAGACAGATCGCTGAGATAGGTGCCTCACTGATTAAGCATTG
GTAACTGTCAGACCAAGTTTACTCATATATACTTTAGATTGATTTAAAACTTCATTTTTAATTTAAAAGG
ATCTAGGTGAAGATCCTTTTTGATAATCTCATGACCAAAATCCCTTAACGTGAGTTTTCGTTCCACTGAG
CGTCAGACCCCGTAGAAAAGATCAAAGGATCTTCTTGAGATCCTTTTTTTCTGCGCGTAATCTGCTGCTT
GCAAACAAAAAAACCACCGCTACCAGCGGTGGTTTGTTTGCCGGATCAAGAGCTACCAACTCTTTTTCCG
AAGGTAACTGGCTTCAGCAGAGCGCAGATACCAAATACTGTTCTTCTAGTGTAGCCGTAGTTAGGCCACC
ACTTCAAGAACTCTGTAGCACCGCCTACATACCTCGCTCTGCTAATCCTGTTACCAGTGGCTGCTGCCAG
TGGCGATAAGTCGTGTCTTACCGGGTTGGACTCAAGACGATAGTTACCGGATAAGGCGCAGCGGTCGGGC
TGAACGGGGGGTTCGTGCACACAGCCCAGCTTGGAGCGAACGACCTACACCGAACTGAGATACCTACAGC
GTGAGCTATGAGAAAGCGCCACGCTTCCCGAAGGGAGAAAGGCGGACAGGTATCCGGTAAGCGGCAGGGT
CGGAACAGGAGAGCGCACGAGGGAGCTTCCAGGGGGAAACGCCTGGTATCTTTATAGTCCTGTCGGGTTT
CGCCACCTCTGACTTGAGCGTCGATTTTTGTGATGCTCGTCAGGGGGGCGGAGCCTATGGAAAAACGCCA
GCAACGCGGCCTTTTTACGGTTCCTGGCCTTTTGCTGGCCTTTTGCTCACATGTTCTTTCCTGCGTTATC
CCCTGATTCTGTGGATAACCGTATTACCGCCTTTGAGTGAGCTGATACCGCTCGCCGCAGCCGAACGACC
GAGCGCAGCGAGTCAGTGAGCGAGGAAGCGGAAGAGCGCCCAATACGCAAACCGCCTCTCCCCGCGCGTT
GGCCGATTCATTAATGCAGCTGGCACGACAGGTTTCCCGACTGGAAAGCGGGCAGTGAGCGCAACGCAAT
TAATGTGAGTTAGCTCACTCATTAGGCACCCCAGGCTTTACACTTTATGCTTCCGGCTCGTATGTTGTGT
GGAATTGTGAGCGGATAACAATTTCACACAGGAAACAGCTATGACCATGATTACGCCAAGCTCTAGCTAG
AGGTCGACCAATTCTCATGTTTGACAGCTTATCATCGCAGATCCGGGCAACGTTGTTGCCATTGCTGCAG
GCGCAGAACTGGTAGGTATGGA
Features (pLannotate 1.2.2; 19 found; start..end, strand, type, name):
    154..533     +  enhancer       CMV enhancer: human cytomegalovirus immediate early enhancer
    535..734     +  promoter       CMV promoter: human cytomegalovirus (CMV) immediate early promoter
    802..840     +  misc_feature   Ad SA (fragment): adenovirus major late transcript splice acceptor (Friedrich and Soriano, 1991)
    873..1082    -  CDS            PTP (fragment): TERM_ADE02 - Experimental evidence at protein level: Swiss-Prot protein existence level 1. Protein covalently bound to the viral DNA that acts as a primer for viral genomic replication by DNA strand displacement. Assembles on the viral origin of replication in an initiation complex with viral polymerase, DBP, host NFIA and host POU2F1/OCT1. During initiation, the polymerase covalently couples the first dCTP with Ser- 580 of pTP. The terminal protein stimulates the template activity over 20 fold compared to protein-free templates. Neo-synthesized viral genomes are linked to two preterminal prot
   1113..1202    +  intron         chimeric intron (fragment): chimera between introns from adenovirus and immunoglobulin heavy chain genes
   1221..1267    +  CDS            IgH signal sequence (fragment): signal sequence from the mouse immunoglobulin heavy chain variable region
   1347..3275    +  CDS            RBP1_PLAF7 (fragment): Experimental evidence at protein level: Swiss-Prot protein existence level 1. Involved in reticulocyte adhesion.
   3276..3836    +  CDS            Cd4 (fragment): CD4_RAT - Experimental evidence at protein level: Swiss-Prot protein existence level 1. Integral membrane glycoprotein that plays an essential role in the immune response and serves multiple functions in responses against both external and internal offenses. In T-cells, functions primarily as a coreceptor for MHC class II molecule:peptide complex. The antigens presented by class II peptides are derived from extracellular proteins while class I peptides are derived from cytosolic proteins. Interacts simultaneously with the T-cell receptor (TCR) and the MHC class II presented by antigen presenti
   3942..3997    +  polyA_signal   β-globin poly(A) signal: rabbit β-globin polyadenylation signal (Gil and Proudfoot, 1987)
   4511..6192    -  rep_origin     oriP (fragment): Epstein-Barr virus oriP replication origin (Yates et al., 2000)
   6319..6423    +  promoter       AmpR promoter: bla
   6424..7284    +  CDS            AmpR: β-lactamase; bla; confers resistance to ampicillin, carbenicillin, and related antibiotics
   7455..8043    +  rep_origin     ori: high-copy-number ColE1/pMB1/pBR322/pUC origin of replication
   8226..8318    +  CDS            lacI (fragment): lac repressor; lacI; The lac repressor binds to the lac operator to inhibit transcription in E. coli. This inhibition can be relieved by adding lactose or isopropyl-β-D-thiogalactopyranoside (IPTG).
   8331..8352    +  protein_bind   CAP binding site: CAP binding activates transcription in the presence of cAMP. E. coli catabolite activator protein
   8367..8397    +  promoter       lac promoter: promoter for the E. coli lac operon
   8405..8421    +  protein_bind   lac operator: The lac repressor binds to the lac operator to inhibit transcription in E. coli. This inhibition can be relieved by adding lactose or isopropyl-β-D-thiogalactopyranoside (IPTG). lac repressor encoded by lacI
   8491..8507    +  promoter       tet promoter (fragment): E. coli promoter for tetracycline efflux protein gene
   8517..8542    -  CDS            bla(M) (fragment): β-lactamase lacking the signal sequence; bla(M); allows cytosolic expression of β-lactamase
