[The description below was written by a language model from this plasmid's Addgene catalogue record and pLannotate feature annotations shown in this document.]
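Description:
RH1-bio is a mammalian expression plasmid built on the pTT3 backbone, designed for transient production of a soluble, secreted fragment of the Plasmodium falciparum merozoite protein RH1 (also known as RBP1 or NBP1). It is maintained in E. coli through a high-copy ColE1/pUC-type origin with ampicillin selection (β-lactamase). The backbone also carries an Epstein-Barr virus oriP element, which supports episomal maintenance in cells expressing EBNA1. Short lac promoter/operator, lacI and other bacterial fragments annotated near the origin appear to be backbone remnants rather than functional parts of the payload.

Expression is driven by the CMV immediate early enhancer and promoter, followed by adenovirus-derived leader and splice sequences and a chimeric intron, and is terminated by a rabbit β-globin polyadenylation signal. The open reading frame begins with an exogenous mouse signal peptide, annotated as an immunoglobulin heavy chain signal sequence, which directs the protein into the secretory pathway. This is followed by a codon-optimised partial RH1 ectodomain of about 1.9 kb, cloned between retained NotI and AscI sites. Six serines and one threonine in this fragment have been changed to alanine, and the record states that the expressed protein carries no N-linked glycans. Downstream, the backbone supplies rat Cd4 domains 3 and 4 as a C-terminal tag, and then a peptide substrate for enzymatic biotinylation. The biotinylation sequence is listed in the catalogue fields but is not separately annotated in the feature table.

When cotransfected with a BirA biotin ligase construct, cells produce monobiotinylated RH1 ectodomain. The plasmid belongs to a library of recombinant merozoite cell surface and secreted proteins.
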