Addgene plasmid #47748: RH1-bio
Purpose: Expresses enzymatically monobiotinylated partial RH1 ectodomain with no N-linked glycans upon cotransfection with BirA in mammalian cells. Contains a C-terminal rat Cd4 d3+4 tag.
Depositing lab: Gavin Wright. Depositing organization: Wellcome Sanger Institute. Publication: A library of functional recombinant cell surface and secreted Plasmodium falciparum merozoite proteins. Crosnier C, Wanaguru M, McDade B, Osier FH, Marsh K, Rayner JC, Wright GJ. Mol Cell Proteomics. 2013 Sep 16. 10.1074/mcp.O113.028357 PubMed 24043421.
Backbone
  Vector backbone: pTT3
  Backbone manufacturer: Yves Durocher, NRC
  Backbone size w/o insert (bp): 6633
  Total vector size (bp): 8562
  Vector type: Mammalian Expression
Growth in bacteria
  Bacterial resistance: Ampicillin, 100 μg/mL
  Growth temperature: 37°C
  Growth strain: DH5alpha
  Copy number: High Copy
Gene/Insert
  Gene/Insert name: Codon-optimised RH1 (partial) (alt names: RBP1; NBP1)
  Species: Synthetic; Plasmodium falciparum
  Insert size (bp): 1928
  Mutation: Exogenous signal peptide of mouse origin, changed Serine72, Serine80, Serine89, Serine137, Serine288, Serine386 and Threonine419 to Alanine residues
  Promoter: CMV
  Tag / fusion protein: rat Cd4 d3+4 (C terminal on backbone); enzymatic biotinylation sequence (C terminal on backbone)
  Cloning method: Restriction Enzyme; 5′ cloning site NotI (not destroyed); 3′ cloning site AscI (not destroyed)
  Sequencing primers: 5′ CMV-fwd
Resource information
  A portion of this plasmid was derived from a plasmid made by: pTT3 was obtained under an MTA from Yves Durocher, National Research Council of Canada- Biotechnology Research Institute
Terms and licenses: Academic/Nonprofit Terms; Industry Terms: Not Available to Industry
How to cite: RH1-bio was a gift from Gavin Wright (Addgene plasmid # 47748 ; http://n2t.net/addgene:47748 ; RRID:Addgene_47748)
