>Addgene plasmid #47748 | RH1-bio | addgene partial sequence | sequence record 71150 | CMV-F 5'-CGCAAATGGGCGGTAGGCGTG-3'
TGAACCGTCAGATCCTCACTCTCTTCCGCATCGCTGTCTGCGAGGGCCAGCTGTTGGGCTCGCGGTTGAG
GACAAACTCTTCGCGGTCTTTCCAGTACTCTTGGATCGGAAACCCGTCGGCCTCCGAACGGTACTCCGCC
ACCGAGGGACCTGAGCGAGTCCGCATCGACCGGATCGGAAAACCTCTCGAGAAAGGCGTCTAACCAGTCA
CAGTCGCAAGGTAGGCTGAGCACCGTGGCGGGCGGCAGCGGGTGGCGGTCGGGGTTGTTTCTGGCGGAGG
TGCTGCTGATGATGTAATTAAAGTAGGCGGTCTTGAGACGGCGGATGGTCGAGGTGAGGTGTGGCAGGCT
TGAGATCCAGCTGTTGGGGTGAGTACTCCCTCTCAAAAGCGGGCATTACTTCTGCGCTAAGATTGTCAGT
TTCCAAAAACGAGGAGGATTTGATATTCACCTGGCCCGATCTGGCCATACACTTGAGTGACAATGACATC
CACTTTGCCTTTCTCTCCACAGGTGTCCACTCCCAGGTCCAAGTTTGCCACCATGGAGTTTCAGACCCAG
GTACTCATGTCCCTGCTGCTCTGCATGTCTGGTGCGGCCGCCCAGGAAAGCTACAGCAGCAACGAGAAGA
TCCGGAAGGACTACAGCGACGACAACAACTACGAGCCCACCCCCAGCTACGAGAAGCGGAAGAAAGAGTA
CGGCAAGGACGAGAGCTACATCAAGAACTACCGGGGCAACAACTTCGCCTACGACCTGAGCAAGAACAGC
GCCATCTTCCTGCACATGGGCAACGGCGCCAACAGCAAGACCCTGAAGCGGTGCAACAAGAAGAAGAACA
TCAAGACCAACTTTCTGCGGCCCATCGAGGAAGAGAAAACCGTCCTGAACAACTACGTGTACAAGGGCGT
GAACTTCCTGGACACCATCA
