>Addgene plasmid #47748 | RH1-bio | addgene partial sequence | sequence record 71507 | EBVori-F
AGAACCCCTTTGTGTTTGGTCCCCCCCCGTGTCACATGTGGAACAGGGCCCAGTTGGCAAGTTGTACCAA
CCAACTGAAGGGATTACATGCACTGCCCCGCGAAGAAGGGGCAGAGATGTCGTAGTCAGGTTTAGTTCGT
CCGGGGCGGGGATCGATCCTCTAGCTAGAGATCTCCGAGGGATCTCGACCAAATGATTTGCCCTCCCATA
TGTCCTTCCGAGTGAGAGACACAAAAAATTCCAACACACTATTGCAATGAAAATAAATTTCCTTTATTAG
CCAGAGGTCGAGGTCGGGGGATCCTTAATTAATCACGTGTCTAGACTTAACGATGATTCCACACCATTTT
CTGTGCATCCAGAATATGATGCAGTGATCCGGAATTCAACCCTTTGGATAAAACCTGGATCTTGGAGTCC
ATCTTGACCTCTTCACCTTCACTCAGTAGACATTGCCACACCCCTGCTTCAGGGGCCTGCACTTGAATCA
CTTTCTCCTGCCTGGAGACCCTGGCCTCCTGATTCTCCTGCTTCAAGATCAGTCTCATCTTGGGTGAGGT
GGGTCCCATCACCTCACAGGTCAAAGTGTTGCTGTCGGGCTGAGTCACTTTCATCACCACCAGGTTCACT
TCCTGATACAGTATCCCTCTGTCCAGAGTCAGGGTCAGGTTGCCAGAACCAGCAAACTGAAGGGAGACCT
GGGGTATCTGAAGGGTGAGTGGGAGCGTTTCGGACAGCTGGAACTTGGGGTTGCTAGTAGACTTCTGCAC
AGACACCTTTTGGTTCTTTAGGGAGAAGGTGATCCAGGACTGGGAAGAAGGAGCCTTCTCTGCCTTCCAT
CTCAACTCTCCCTGCAGGCTTTCCTCTCCAAGGTTGAGTGGGAAGGAGAACTCCGCTGACTCCCCCTCAC
TCTTATAGGCCGTGATGGA
