>Addgene plasmid #47748 | RH1-bio | addgene partial sequence | sequence record 72200 | rCd4-R 5'-TCCCTGCAGGCTTTCCTCTCCAAGGTTGAG-3'
CCTCACTCTTATAGGCCGTGATGGAGGTCGACGGCGCGCCGGTCTGCTTCTGGATGAGGTCATCCAGCAG
AGTGATATCCAGCTGGGCCTCGTCCTTCAGCAGGATGATCTTCTTCAGGCTCTCTTTCTTGTCGTAGATC
TTCTGGAGGATCTGTTTGATGTGTTCCTCATACTTGATCTTATTGTTCTGCACCTGTTTCAGGGTGTGCA
GATTGTTCAGGATGGGCTGGATGTAGATATGGATGTGATTGATGTCCTCTTTCATTTTGATGATTTCTTT
GTAGTAGTTGTTGCACTGGGTGATCTTGTGGTCGGTCAGGATATTGTACTGCTTGATCTGCTGGATAAAC
AGCAGCAGATCCTGCAGATCTTTCTTGTGGTCCTTGATGTTGTTGATGATGATCTTGGTGATTTCGTTGT
TCTTCTTATTCAGGATCTCGTCGTGGATGTTTTTGTAGATGTGGTTGATCAGCTGCACCTTGTGGGTGAT
GTCGTTCTTTTTCTGCTTGATTTCCAGCAGCTTCTGCTGCACGATCTGGAGATCAGTGTTGATGATCAGG
TTGTTGTACTTGGAGATCTCGTTGATGCTGGTGTCGTACTTGATGTAGATGTTGTTCACTTCCTGCAGGA
TGTTCTCGATGGACAGCTCGTCCTTGTGCTTCTTAATCTTATCCTGGATGAACTGGATGCTCTTGAAGGC
ATACTCTTTCAGGTCGTTCCGCAGCTTGATGATGTACTTGTTGAACAGCAGGATCTTGTTCTTGTACAGA
TTGTAGTAGTAGGCCTTGTTGAGAATATCGATGAACTTGGCGGTGTAGTACTTGGACAGCAGGATGTGGT
TGTCCTTCAGAAAGTGGCTCTTGGTGTAGGTGTACTTGCTGGCGCTGTTGATGTCGGTTTTCTGGA
